Addgene plasmid #117384: pAAV-CAG-GCaMP6f-3x-miR204-5p-3x-miR122-TS
Purpose: An AAV genome containing miRNA target sequences (TS) 204-5p and 122 to reduce expression of GCaMP6f in astrocytes and hepatocytes, respectively
Depositing lab: Viviana Gradinaru. Depositing organization: California Institute of Technology. Publication: Systemic AAV vectors for widespread and targeted gene delivery in rodents. Challis RC, Ravindra Kumar S, Chan KY, Challis C, Beadle K, Jang MJ, Kim HM, Rajendran PS, Tompkins JD, Shivkumar K, Deverman BE, Gradinaru V. Nat Protoc. 2019 Feb;14(2):379-414. doi: 10.1038/s41596-018-0097-3. PubMed 30626963.
Backbone
  Vector backbone: pAAV
  Backbone size w/o insert (bp): 5352
  Total vector size (bp): 6000
  Vector type: Mammalian Expression, AAV
Growth in bacteria
  Bacterial resistance: Ampicillin, 100 μg/mL
  Growth temperature: 37°C
  Growth strain: NEB Stable
  Copy number: High Copy
Gene/Insert
  Gene/Insert name: GCaMP6f + 3 copies of miR204 : AGGCATAGGATGACAAAGGGAA ; 3 copies of miR122 : CAAACACCATTGTCACACTCCA
  Species: Synthetic
  Insert size (bp): 1353
  Promoter: CAG
  Cloning method: Restriction Enzyme; 5′ cloning site atgggttctcatcatc (unknown if destroyed); 3′ cloning site tgatgacagcgaagtga (unknown if destroyed)
  Sequencing primers: 5′ pCAG-F; 3′ WPRE-R
Terms and licenses: Academic/Nonprofit Terms; Industry Terms: Not Available to Industry
How to cite: pAAV-CAG-GCaMP6f-3x-miR204-5p-3x-miR122-TS was a gift from Viviana Gradinaru (Addgene plasmid # 117384 ; http://n2t.net/addgene:117384 ; RRID:Addgene_117384)
