[The description below was written by a language model from this plasmid's Addgene catalogue record and pLannotate feature annotations shown in this document.]
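Description:
pAAV-CAG-GCaMP6f-3x-miR204-5p-3x-miR122-TS is an AAV transfer (genome) plasmid for mammalian expression, built on a pAAV backbone and used to package a recombinant AAV carrying the calcium indicator GCaMP6f. It is propagated in bacteria from a high-copy ColE1/pUC-type origin with ampicillin selection (AmpR under its own bla promoter), and the backbone also carries an f1/M13 phage origin. The catalogue lists a total size of about 6.0 kb, whereas the two full sequence records are roughly 6.7 kb. In the depositor sequence both AAV2 inverted terminal repeats are annotated as intact. In the sequencing-derived record, the upstream ITR appears only as short fragments, which may reflect the difficulty of reading these structured repeats or a partial ITR deletion. The recommended recombination-deficient growth strain is consistent with the need to keep the ITRs stable.

Between the ITRs, the CAG promoter (CMV enhancer, chicken β-actin promoter and associated intron sequences) drives strong, broad expression of the synthetic GCaMP6f coding sequence. This is followed by a WPRE, which enhances transcript stability and expression, and the human growth hormone polyadenylation signal. The record states that the insert includes three copies each of target sequences for miR-204-5p and miR-122. These are not annotated in the feature tables, but the unannotated gap between the GCaMP6f coding sequence and the WPRE is a plausible 3′ UTR location for them. Transcripts carrying these sites are repressed in cells that express the matching microRNAs. This reduces GCaMP6f expression in astrocytes (miR-204-5p) and hepatocytes (miR-122) while the ubiquitous promoter remains active elsewhere. The construct comes from work on systemically delivered AAV vectors in rodents, where such detargeting refines cell-type specificity for calcium imaging.
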