Features (pLannotate 1.2.2; 16 found; start..end, strand, type, name):
      1..141     -  repeat_region  AAV2 ITR: inverted terminal repeat of adeno-associated virus serotype 2 inverted
    221..524     +  enhancer       CMV enhancer: human cytomegalovirus immediate early enhancer
    526..803     +  promoter       chicken β-actin promoter: No description available
    804..939     +  intron         hybrid intron (fragment): hybrid between chicken β-actin (CBA) and minute virus of mice (MMV) introns (Gray et al., 2011)
   1004..1209    +  intron         chimeric intron (fragment): chimera between introns from chicken β-actin and rabbit β-globin
   1285..2637    +  CDS            GCaMP6f: improved fluorescent protein-based calcium sensor (Chen et al., 2013)
   2832..3420    +  misc_feature   WPRE: woodchuck hepatitis virus posttranscriptional regulatory element
   3452..3928    +  polyA_signal   hGH poly(A) signal: human growth hormone polyadenylation signal
   3968..4108    +  repeat_region  AAV2 ITR: inverted terminal repeat of adeno-associated virus serotype 2 inverted
   4113..4164    -  misc_feature   bom (fragment): basis of mobility region from pBR322
   4183..4563    +  rep_origin     M13 ori (sequence partly withheld): M13 bacteriophage origin of replication; arrow indicates direction of (+) strand synthesis
   4639..4688    -  misc_feature   bom (fragment): basis of mobility region from pBR322
   4790..4825    -  CDS            rop (fragment): Rop protein, which maintains plasmids at low copy number; rop
   4920..5024    +  promoter       AmpR promoter: bla
   5025..5885    +  CDS            AmpR: β-lactamase; bla; confers resistance to ampicillin, carbenicillin, and related antibiotics
   6056..6644    +  rep_origin     ori: high-copy-number ColE1/pMB1/pBR322/pUC origin of replication
>Addgene plasmid #117384 | pAAV-CAG-GCaMP6f-3x-miR204-5p-3x-miR122-TS | depositor full sequence | sequence record 221541 | pAAV-CAG-GCaMP6f-3x-miR204-5p-3x-miR122-TS sequence 6705 bps
CCTGCAGGCAGCTGCGCGCTCGCTCGCTCACTGAGGCCGCCCGGGCAAAGCCCGGGCGTCGGGCGACCTT
TGGTCGCCCGGCCTCAGTGAGCGAGCGAGCGCGCAGAGAGGGAGTGGCCAACTCCATCACTAGGGGTTCC
TGCGGCCGCACGCGTAACACTAGTTATTAATAGTAATCAATTACGGGGTCATTAGTTCATAGCCCATATA
TGGAGTTCCGCGTTACATAACTTACGGTAAATGGCCCGCCTGGCTGACCGCCCAACGACCCCCGCCCATT
GACGTCAATAATGACGTATGTTCCCATAGTAACGCCAATAGGGACTTTCCATTGACGTCAATGGGTGGAG
TATTTACGGTAAACTGCCCACTTGGCAGTACATCAAGTGTATCATATGCCAAGTACGCCCCCTATTGACG
TCAATGACGGTAAATGGCCCGCCTGGCATTATGCCCAGTACATGACCTTATGGGACTTTCCTACTTGGCA
GTACATCTACGTATTAGTCATCGCTATTACCATGGTCGAGGTGAGCCCCACGTTCTGCTTCACTCTCCCC
ATCTCCCCCCCCTCCCCACCCCCAATTTTGTATTTATTTATTTTTTAATTATTTTGTGCAGCGATGGGGG
CGGGGGGGGGGGGGGGGCGCGCGCCAGGCGGGGCGGGGCGGGGCGAGGGGCGGGGCGGGGCGAGGCGGAG
AGGTGCGGCGGCAGCCAATCAGAGCGGCGCGCTCCGAAAGTTTCCTTTTATGGCGAGGCGGCGGCGGCGG
CGGCCCTATAAAAAGCGAAGCGCGCGGCGGGCGGGAGTCGCTGCGCGCTGCCTTCGCCCCGTGCCCCGCT
CCGCCGCCGCCTCGCGCCGCCCGCCCCGGCTCTGACTGACCGCGTTACTCCCACAGGTGAGCGGGCGGGA
CGGCCCTTCTCCTCCGGGCTGTAATTAGCGCTTGGTTTAATGACGGCTTGTTTCTTTTCTGTGGCTGCGT
GAAAGCCTTGAGGGGCTCCGGGAGCGCCGGCAGGAAGGAAATGGGCGGGGAGGGCCTTCGTGCGTCGCCG
CGCCGCCGTCCCCTTCTCCCTCTCCAGCCTCGGGGCTGTCCGCGGGGGGACGGCTGCCTTCGGGGGGGAC
GGGGCAGGGCGGGGTTCGGCTTCTGGCGTGTGACCGGCGGCTCTAGAGCCTCTGCTAACCATGTTCATGC
CTTCTTCTTTTTCCTACAGCTCCTGGGCAACGTGCTGGTTATTGTGCTGTCTCATCATTTTGGCAAAGAA
TTGCGGCCCAACGGTACCGCCACCATGGGTTCTCATCATCATCATCATCATGGTATGGCTAGCATGACTG
GTGGACAGCAAATGGGTCGGGATCTGTACGACGATGACGATAAGGATCTCGCCACCATGGTCGACTCATC
ACGTCGTAAGTGGAATAAGACAGGTCACGCAGTCAGAGCTATAGGTCGGCTGAGCTCACTCGAGAACGTC
TATATCAAGGCCGACAAGCAGAAGAACGGCATCAAGGCGAACTTCAAGATCCGCCACAACATCGAGGACG
GCGGCGTGCAGCTCGCCTACCACTACCAGCAGAACACCCCCATCGGCGACGGCCCCGTGCTGCTGCCCGA
CAACCACTACCTGAGCGTGCAGTCCAAACTTTCGAAAGACCCCAACGAGAAGCGCGATCACATGGTCCTG
CTGGAGTTCGTGACCGCCGCCGGGATCACTCTCGGCATGGACGAGCTGTACAAGGGCGGTACCGGAGGGA
GCATGGTGAGCAAGGGCGAGGAGCTGTTCACCGGGGTGGTGCCCATCCTGGTCGAGCTGGACGGCGACGT
AAACGGCCACAAGTTCAGCGTGTCCGGCGAGGGTGAGGGCGATGCCACCTACGGCAAGCTGACCCTGAAG
TTCATCTGCACCACCGGCAAGCTGCCCGTGCCCTGGCCCACCCTCGTGACCACCCTGACCTACGGCGTGC
AGTGCTTCAGCCGCTACCCCGACCACATGAAGCAGCACGACTTCTTCAAGTCCGCCATGCCCGAAGGCTA
CATCCAGGAGCGCACCATCTTCTTCAAGGACGACGGCAACTACAAGACCCGCGCCGAGGTGAAGTTCGAG
GGCGACACCCTGGTGAACCGCATCGAGCTGAAGGGCATCGACTTCAAGGAGGACGGCAACATCCTGGGGC
ACAAGCTGGAGTACAACCTGCCGGACCAACTGACTGAAGAGCAGATCGCAGAATTTAAAGAGGAATTCTC
CCTATTTGACAAGGACGGGGATGGGACAATAACAACCAAGGAGCTGGGGACGGTGATGCGGTCTCTGGGG
CAGAACCCCACAGAAGCAGAGCTGCAGGACATGATCAATGAAGTAGATGCCGACGGTGACGGCACAATCG
ACTTCCCTGAGTTCCTGACAATGATGGCAAGAAAAATGAAATACAGGGACACGGAAGAAGAAATTAGAGA
AGCGTTCGGTGTGTTTGATAAGGATGGCAATGGCTACATCAGTGCAGCAGAGCTTCGCCACGTGATGACA
AACCTTGGAGAGAAGTTAACAGATGAAGAGGTTGATGAAATGATCAGGGAAGCAGACATCGATGGGGATG
GTCAGGTAAACTACGAAGAGTTTGTACAAATGATGACAGCGAAGTGAGAATTCACCGGTCAAACACCATT
GTCACACTCCATACTATCAAACACCATTGTCACACTCCAGATCAACAAACACCATTGTCACACTCCACGC
CGGTAGGCATAGGATGACAAAGGGAATATCACAGGCATAGGATGACAAAGGGAACTCAGAAGGCATAGGA
TGACAAAGGGAACGCCGGCGAAGCTTTCGATAATCAACCTCTGGATTACAAAATTTGTGAAAGATTGACT
GGTATTCTTAACTATGTTGCTCCTTTTACGCTATGTGGATACGCTGCTTTAATGCCTTTGTATCATGCTA
TTGCTTCCCGTATGGCTTTCATTTTCTCCTCCTTGTATAAATCCTGGTTGCTGTCTCTTTATGAGGAGTT
GTGGCCCGTTGTCAGGCAACGTGGCGTGGTGTGCACTGTGTTTGCTGACGCAACCCCCACTGGTTGGGGC
ATTGCCACCACCTGTCAGCTCCTTTCCGGGACTTTCGCTTTCCCCCTCCCTATTGCCACGGCGGAACTCA
TCGCCGCCTGCCTTGCCCGCTGCTGGACAGGGGCTCGGCTGTTGGGCACTGACAATTCCGTGGTGTTGTC
GGGGAAATCATCGTCCTTTCCTTGGCTGCTCGCCTATGTTGCCACCTGGATTCTGCGCGGGACGTCCTTC
TGCTACGTCCCTTCGGCCCTCAATCCAGCGGACCTTCCTTCCCGCGGCCTGCTGCCGGCTCTGCGGCCTC
TTCCGCGTCTTCGCCTTCGCCCTCAGACGAGTCGGATCTCCCTTTGGGCCGCCTCCCCGCATCGATACCG
AGCGCTGCTCGAGAGATCTACGGGTGGCATCCCTGTGACCCCTCCCCAGTGCCTCTCCTGGCCCTGGAAG
TTGCCACTCCAGTGCCCACCAGCCTTGTCCTAATAAAATTAAGTTGCATCATTTTGTCTGACTAGGTGTC
CTTCTATAATATTATGGGGTGGAGGGGGGTGGTATGGAGCAAGGGGCAAGTTGGGAAGACAACCTGTAGG
GCCTGCGGGGTCTATTGGGAACCAAGCTGGAGTGCAGTGGCACAATCTTGGCTCACTGCAATCTCCGCCT
CCTGGGTTCAAGCGATTCTCCTGCCTCAGCCTCCCGAGTTGTTGGGATTCCAGGCATGCATGACCAGGCT
CAGCTAATTTTTGTTTTTTTGGTAGAGACGGGGTTTCACCATATTGGCCAGGCTGGTCTCCAACTCCTAA
TCTCAGGTGATCTACCCACCTTGGCCTCCCAAATTGCTGGGATTACAGGCGTGAACCACTGCTCCCTTCC
CTGTCCTTCTGATTTTGTAGGTAACCACGTGCGGACCGAGCGGCCGCAGGAACCCCTAGTGATGGAGTTG
GCCACTCCCTCTCTGCGCGCTCGCTCGCTCACTGAGGCCGGGCGACCAAAGGTCGCCCGACGCCCGGGCT
TTGCCCGGGCGGCCTCAGTGAGCGAGCGAGCGCGCAGCTGCCTGCAGGGGCGCCTGATGCGGTATTTTCT
CCTTACGCATCTGTGCGGTATTTCACACCGCATA
[142 nt withheld, positions 4165-4306]
C
[141 nt withheld, positions 4308-4448]
CCTTTGACGTTGGAGTCCACGTTCTTT
[37 nt withheld, positions 4476-4512]
ACCCTATCTCGGGCTATTCTTTTGATTTATAAGGGATTTTGCCGATTTCGGCCTATTGGTTAAAAAATGA
GCTGATTTAACAAAAATTTAACGCGAATTTTAACAAAATATTAACGTTTACAATTTTATGGTGCACTCTC
AGTACAATCTGCTCTGATGCCGCATAGTTAAGCCAGCCCCGACACCCGCCAACACCCGCTGACGCGCCCT
GACGGGCTTGTCTGCTCCCGGCATCCGCTTACAGACAAGCTGTGACCGTCTCCGGGAGCTGCATGTGTCA
GAGGTTTTCACCGTCATCACCGAAACGCGCGAGACGAAAGGGCCTCGTGATACGCCTATTTTTATAGGTT
AATGTCATGATAATAATGGTTTCTTAGACGTCAGGTGGCACTTTTCGGGGAAATGTGCGCGGAACCCCTA
TTTGTTTATTTTTCTAAATACATTCAAATATGTATCCGCTCATGAGACAATAACCCTGATAAATGCTTCA
ATAATATTGAAAAAGGAAGAGTATGAGTATTCAACATTTCCGTGTCGCCCTTATTCCCTTTTTTGCGGCA
TTTTGCCTTCCTGTTTTTGCTCACCCAGAAACGCTGGTGAAAGTAAAAGATGCTGAAGATCAGTTGGGTG
CACGAGTGGGTTACATCGAACTGGATCTCAACAGCGGTAAGATCCTTGAGAGTTTTCGCCCCGAAGAACG
TTTTCCAATGATGAGCACTTTTAAAGTTCTGCTATGTGGCGCGGTATTATCCCGTATTGACGCCGGGCAA
GAGCAACTCGGTCGCCGCATACACTATTCTCAGAATGACTTGGTTGAGTACTCACCAGTCACAGAAAAGC
ATCTTACGGATGGCATGACAGTAAGAGAATTATGCAGTGCTGCCATAACCATGAGTGATAACACTGCGGC
CAACTTACTTCTGACAACGATCGGAGGACCGAAGGAGCTAACCGCTTTTTTGCACAACATGGGGGATCAT
GTAACTCGCCTTGATCGTTGGGAACCGGAGCTGAATGAAGCCATACCAAACGACGAGCGTGACACCACGA
TGCCTGTAGCAATGGCAACAACGTTGCGCAAACTATTAACTGGCGAACTACTTACTCTAGCTTCCCGGCA
ACAATTAATAGACTGGATGGAGGCGGATAAAGTTGCAGGACCACTTCTGCGCTCGGCCCTTCCGGCTGGC
TGGTTTATTGCTGATAAATCTGGAGCCGGTGAGCGTGGGTCTCGCGGTATCATTGCAGCACTGGGGCCAG
ATGGTAAGCCCTCCCGTATCGTAGTTATCTACACGACGGGGAGTCAGGCAACTATGGATGAACGAAATAG
ACAGATCGCTGAGATAGGTGCCTCACTGATTAAGCATTGGTAACTGTCAGACCAAGTTTACTCATATATA
CTTTAGATTGATTTAAAACTTCATTTTTAATTTAAAAGGATCTAGGTGAAGATCCTTTTTGATAATCTCA
TGACCAAAATCCCTTAACGTGAGTTTTCGTTCCACTGAGCGTCAGACCCCGTAGAAAAGATCAAAGGATC
TTCTTGAGATCCTTTTTTTCTGCGCGTAATCTGCTGCTTGCAAACAAAAAAACCACCGCTACCAGCGGTG
GTTTGTTTGCCGGATCAAGAGCTACCAACTCTTTTTCCGAAGGTAACTGGCTTCAGCAGAGCGCAGATAC
CAAATACTGTCCTTCTAGTGTAGCCGTAGTTAGGCCACCACTTCAAGAACTCTGTAGCACCGCCTACATA
CCTCGCTCTGCTAATCCTGTTACCAGTGGCTGCTGCCAGTGGCGATAAGTCGTGTCTTACCGGGTTGGAC
TCAAGACGATAGTTACCGGATAAGGCGCAGCGGTCGGGCTGAACGGGGGGTTCGTGCACACAGCCCAGCT
TGGAGCGAACGACCTACACCGAACTGAGATACCTACAGCGTGAGCTATGAGAAAGCGCCACGCTTCCCGA
AGGGAGAAAGGCGGACAGGTATCCGGTAAGCGGCAGGGTCGGAACAGGAGAGCGCACGAGGGAGCTTCCA
GGGGGAAACGCCTGGTATCTTTATAGTCCTGTCGGGTTTCGCCACCTCTGACTTGAGCGTCGATTTTTGT
GATGCTCGTCAGGGGGGCGGAGCCTATGGAAAAACGCCAGCAACGCGGCCTTTTTACGGTTCCTGGCCTT
TTGCTGGCCTTTTGCTCACATGT
