Features (pLannotate 1.2.2; 17 found; start..end, strand, type, name):
     12..39      +  repeat_region  AAV2 ITR (fragment): inverted terminal repeat of adeno-associated virus serotype 2 inverted
     68..95      +  repeat_region  AAV2 ITR (fragment): inverted terminal repeat of adeno-associated virus serotype 2 inverted
    210..513     +  enhancer       CMV enhancer: human cytomegalovirus immediate early enhancer
    515..792     +  promoter       chicken β-actin promoter: No description available
    793..928     +  intron         hybrid intron (fragment): hybrid between chicken β-actin (CBA) and minute virus of mice (MMV) introns (Gray et al., 2011)
    993..1198    +  intron         chimeric intron (fragment): chimera between introns from chicken β-actin and rabbit β-globin
   1274..2626    +  CDS            GCaMP6f: improved fluorescent protein-based calcium sensor (Chen et al., 2013)
   2822..3410    +  misc_feature   WPRE: woodchuck hepatitis virus posttranscriptional regulatory element
   3442..3918    +  polyA_signal   hGH poly(A) signal: human growth hormone polyadenylation signal
   3958..4098    +  repeat_region  AAV2 ITR: inverted terminal repeat of adeno-associated virus serotype 2 inverted
   4103..4154    -  misc_feature   bom (fragment): basis of mobility region from pBR322
   4173..4628    +  rep_origin     f1 ori (sequence partly withheld): f1 bacteriophage origin of replication; arrow indicates direction of (+) strand synthesis
   4629..4678    -  misc_feature   bom (fragment): basis of mobility region from pBR322
   4780..4815    -  CDS            rop (fragment): Rop protein, which maintains plasmids at low copy number; rop
   4910..5014    +  promoter       AmpR promoter: bla
   5015..5875    +  CDS            AmpR: β-lactamase; bla; confers resistance to ampicillin, carbenicillin, and related antibiotics
   6046..6634    +  rep_origin     ori: high-copy-number ColE1/pMB1/pBR322/pUC origin of replication
>Addgene plasmid #117384 | pAAV-CAG-GCaMP6f-3x-miR204-5p-3x-miR122-TS | addgene full sequence | sequence record 225349 | Addgene NGS Result
CCTGCAGGCAGCTGCGCGCTCGCTCGCTCACTGAGGCCGCCCGGGCGTCGGGCGACCTTTGGTCGCCCGG
CCTCAGTGAGCGAGCGAGCGCGCAGAGAGGGAGTGGCCAACTCCATCACTAGGGGTTCCTGCGGCCGCAC
GCGTAACACTAGTTATTAATAGTAATCAATTACGGGGTCATTAGTTCATAGCCCATATATGGAGTTCCGC
GTTACATAACTTACGGTAAATGGCCCGCCTGGCTGACCGCCCAACGACCCCCGCCCATTGACGTCAATAA
TGACGTATGTTCCCATAGTAACGCCAATAGGGACTTTCCATTGACGTCAATGGGTGGAGTATTTACGGTA
AACTGCCCACTTGGCAGTACATCAAGTGTATCATATGCCAAGTACGCCCCCTATTGACGTCAATGACGGT
AAATGGCCCGCCTGGCATTATGCCCAGTACATGACCTTATGGGACTTTCCTACTTGGCAGTACATCTACG
TATTAGTCATCGCTATTACCATGGTCGAGGTGAGCCCCACGTTCTGCTTCACTCTCCCCATCTCCCCCCC
CTCCCCACCCCCAATTTTGTATTTATTTATTTTTTAATTATTTTGTGCAGCGATGGGGGCGGGGGGGGGG
GGGGGGCGCGCGCCRGGCGGGGCGGGGSGGGGSGRGGGGSGGGGSGGGGCGAGGCGGAGAGGTGCGGCGG
CAGCCAATCAGAGCGGCGCGCTCCGAAAGTTTCCTTTTATGGCGAGGCGGCGGCGGCGGCGGCCCTATAA
AAAGCGAAGCGCGCGGCGGGCGGGAGTCGCTGCGCGCTGCCTTCGCCCCGTGCCCCGCTCCGCCGCCGCC
TCGCGCCGCCCGCCCCGGCTCTGACTGACCGCGTTACTCCCACAGGTGAGCGGGCGGGACGGCCCTTCTC
CTCCGGGCTGTAATTAGCGCTTGGTTTAATGACGGCTTGTTTCTTTTCTGTGGCTGCGTGAAAGCCTTGA
GGGGCTCCGGGAGCGCCGGCAGGAAGGAAATGGGCGGGGAGGGCCTTCGTGCGTCGCCGCGCCGCCGTCC
CCTTCTCCCTCTCCAGCCTCGGGGCTGTCCGCGGGGGGACGGCTGCCTTCGGGGGGGACGGGGCAGGGCG
GGGTTCGGCTTCTGGCGTGTGACCGGCGGCTCTAGAGCCTCTGCTAACCATGTTCATGCCTTCTTCTTTT
TCCTACAGCTCCTGGGCAACGTGCTGGTTATTGTGCTGTCTCATCATTTTGGCAAAGAATTGCGGCCCAA
CGGTACCGCCACCATGGGTTCTCATCATCATCATCATCATGGTATGGCTAGCATGACTGGTGGACAGCAA
ATGGGTCGGGATCTGTACGACGATGACGATAAGGATCTCGCCACCATGGTCGACTCATCACGTCGTAAGT
GGAATAAGACAGGTCACGCAGTCAGAGCTATAGGTCGGCTGAGCTCACTCGAGAACGTCTATATCAAGGC
CGACAAGCAGAAGAACGGCATCAAGGCGAACTTCAAGATCCGCCACAACATCGAGGACGGCGGCGTGCAG
CTCGCCTACCACTACCAGCAGAACACCCCCATCGGCGACGGCCCCGTGCTGCTGCCCGACAACCACTACC
TGAGCGTGCAGTCCAAACTTTCGAAAGACCCCAACGAGAAGCGCGATCACATGGTCCTGCTGGAGTTCGT
GACCGCCGCCGGGATCACTCTCGGCATGGACGAGCTGTACAAGGGCGGTACCGGAGGGAGCATGGTGAGC
AAGGGCGAGGAGCTGTTCACCGGGGTGGTGCCCATCCTGGTCGAGCTGGACGGCGACGTAAACGGCCACA
AGTTCAGCGTGTCCGGCGAGGGTGAGGGCGATGCCACCTACGGCAAGCTGACCCTGAAGTTCATCTGCAC
CACCGGCAAGCTGCCCGTGCCCTGGCCCACCCTCGTGACCACCCTGACCTACGGCGTGCAGTGCTTCAGC
CGCTACCCCGACCACATGAAGCAGCACGACTTCTTCAAGTCCGCCATGCCCGAAGGCTACATCCAGGAGC
GCACCATCTTCTTCAAGGACGACGGCAACTACAAGACCCGCGCCGAGGTGAAGTTCGAGGGCGACACCCT
GGTGAACCGCATCGAGCTGAAGGGCATCGACTTCAAGGAGGACGGCAACATCCTGGGGCACAAGCTGGAG
TACAACCTGCCGGACCAACTGACTGAAGAGCAGATCGCAGAATTTAAAGAGGAATTCTCCCTATTTGACA
AGGACGGGGATGGGACAATAACAACCAAGGAGCTGGGGACGGTGATGCGGTCTCTGGGGCAGAACCCCAC
AGAAGCAGAGCTGCAGGACATGATCAATGAAGTAGATGCCGACGGTGACGGCACAATCGACTTCCCTGAG
TTCCTGACAATGATGGCAAGAAAAATGAAATACAGGGACACGGAAGAAGAAATTAGAGAAGCGTTCGGTG
TGTTTGATAAGGATGGCAATGGCTACATCAGTGCAGCAGAGCTTCGCCACGTGATGACAAACCTTGGAGA
GAAGTTAACAGATGAAGAGGTTGATGAAATGATCAGGGAAGCAGACATCGATGGGGATGGTCAGGTAAAC
TACGAAGAGTTTGTACAAATGATGACAGCGAAGTGAGAATTCACCGGTCAAACACCATTGTCACACTCCA
TACTATCAAACACCATTGTCACACTCCAGATCAACAAACACCATTGTCACACTCCACGCCGGTAGGCATA
GGATGACAAAGGGAATATCACAGGCATAGGATGACAAAGGGAACTCAGAAGGCATAGGATGACAAAGGGA
ACGCCGGCGAAGCTTATCGATAATCAACCTCTGGATTACAAAATTTGTGAAAGATTGACTGGTATTCTTA
ACTATGTTGCTCCTTTTACGCTATGTGGATACGCTGCTTTAATGCCTTTGTATCATGCTATTGCTTCCCG
TATGGCTTTCATTTTCTCCTCCTTGTATAAATCCTGGTTGCTGTCTCTTTATGAGGAGTTGTGGCCCGTT
GTCAGGCAACGTGGCGTGGTGTGCACTGTGTTTGCTGACGCAACCCCCACTGGTTGGGGCATTGCCACCA
CCTGTCAGCTCCTTTCCGGGACTTTCGCTTTCCCCCTCCCTATTGCCACGGCGGAACTCATCGCCGCCTG
CCTTGCCCGCTGCTGGACAGGGGCTCGGCTGTTGGGCACTGACAATTCCGTGGTGTTGTCGGGGAAATCA
TCGTCCTTTCCTTGGCTGCTCGCCTATGTTGCCACCTGGATTCTGCGCGGGACGTCCTTCTGCTACGTCC
CTTCGGCCCTCAATCCAGCGGACCTTCCTTCCCGCGGCCTGCTGCCGGCTCTGCGGCCTCTTCCGCGTCT
TCGCCTTCGCCCTCAGACGAGTCGGATCTCCCTTTGGGCCGCCTCCCCGCATCGATACCGAGCGCTGCTC
GAGAGATCTACGGGTGGCATCCCTGTGACCCCTCCCCAGTGCCTCTCCTGGCCCTGGAAGTTGCCACTCC
AGTGCCCACCAGCCTTGTCCTAATAAAATTAAGTTGCATCATTTTGTCTGACTAGGTGTCCTTCTATAAT
ATTATGGGGTGGAGGGGGGTGGTATGGAGCAAGGGGCAAGTTGGGAAGACAACCTGTAGGGCCTGCGGGG
TCTATTGGGAACCAAGCTGGAGTGCAGTGGCACAATCTTGGCTCACTGCAATCTCCGCCTCCTGGGTTCA
AGCGATTCTCCTGCCTCAGCCTCCCGAGTTGTTGGGATTCCAGGCATGCATGACCAGGCTCAGCTAATTT
TTGTTTTTTTGGTAGAGACGGGGTTTCACCATATTGGCCAGGCTGGTCTCCAACTCCTAATCTCAGGTGA
TCTACCCACCTTGGCCTCCCAAATTGCTGGGATTACAGGCGTGAACCACTGCTCCCTTCCCTGTCCTTCT
GATTTTGTAGGTAACCACGTGCGGACCGAGCGGCCGCAGGAACCCCTAGTGATGGAGTTGGCCACTCCCT
CTCTGCGCGCTCGCTCGCTCACTGAGGCCGGGCGACCAAAGGTCGCCCGACGCCCGGGCTTTGCCCGGGC
GGCCTCAGTGAGCGAGCGAGCGCGCAGCTGCCTGCAGGGGCGCCTGATGCGGTATTTTCTCCTTACGCAT
CTGTGCGGTATTTCACACCGCATA
[95 nt withheld, positions 4155-4249]
T
[46 nt withheld, positions 4251-4296]
C
[141 nt withheld, positions 4298-4438]
CCTTTGACGTTGGAGTCCACGTTCTTT
[37 nt withheld, positions 4466-4502]
ACTCTATCTCGGGCTATTCTTTTGATTTATAAGGGATTTTGCCGATTTCGGTCTATTGGTTAAAAAATGA
GCTGATTTAACAAAAATTTAACGCGAATTTTAACAAAATATTAACGTTTACAATTTTATGGTGCACTCTC
AGTACAATCTGCTCTGATGCCGCATAGTTAAGCCAGCCCCGACACCCGCCAACACCCGCTGACGCGCCCT
GACGGGCTTGTCTGCTCCCGGCATCCGCTTACAGACAAGCTGTGACCGTCTCCGGGAGCTGCATGTGTCA
GAGGTTTTCACCGTCATCACCGAAACGCGCGAGACGAAAGGGCCTCGTGATACGCCTATTTTTATAGGTT
AATGTCATGATAATAATGGTTTCTTAGACGTCAGGTGGCACTTTTCGGGGAAATGTGCGCGGAACCCCTA
TTTGTTTATTTTTCTAAATACATTCAAATATGTATCCGCTCATGAGACAATAACCCTGATAAATGCTTCA
ATAATATTGAAAAAGGAAGAGTATGAGTATTCAACATTTCCGTGTCGCCCTTATTCCCTTTTTTGCGGCA
TTTTGCCTTCCTGTTTTTGCTCACCCAGAAACGCTGGTGAAAGTAAAAGATGCTGAAGATCAGTTGGGTG
CACGAGTGGGTTACATCGAACTGGATCTCAACAGCGGTAAGATCCTTGAGAGTTTTCGCCCCGAAGAACG
TTTTCCAATGATGAGCACTTTTAAAGTTCTGCTATGTGGCGCGGTATTATCCCGTATTGACGCCGGGCAA
GAGCAACTCGGTCGCCGCATACACTATTCTCAGAATGACTTGGTTGAGTACTCACCAGTCACAGAAAAGC
ATCTTACGGATGGCATGACAGTAAGAGAATTATGCAGTGCTGCCATAACCATGAGTGATAACACTGCGGC
CAACTTACTTCTGACAACGATCGGAGGACCGAAGGAGCTAACCGCTTTTTTGCACAACATGGGGGATCAT
GTAACTCGCCTTGATCGTTGGGAACCGGAGCTGAATGAAGCCATACCAAACGACGAGCGTGACACCACGA
TGCCTGTAGCAATGGCAACAACGTTGCGCAAACTATTAACTGGCGAACTACTTACTCTAGCTTCCCGGCA
ACAATTAATAGACTGGATGGAGGCGGATAAAGTTGCAGGACCACTTCTGCGCTCGGCCCTTCCGGCTGGC
TGGTTTATTGCTGATAAATCTGGAGCCGGTGAGCGTGGGTCTCGCGGTATCATTGCAGCACTGGGGCCAG
ATGGTAAGCCCTCCCGTATCGTAGTTATCTACACGACGGGGAGTCAGGCAACTATGGATGAACGAAATAG
ACAGATCGCTGAGATAGGTGCCTCACTGATTAAGCATTGGTAACTGTCAGACCAAGTTTACTCATATATA
CTTTAGATTGATTTAAAACTTCATTTTTAATTTAAAAGGATCTAGGTGAAGATCCTTTTTGATAATCTCA
TGACCAAAATCCCTTAACGTGAGTTTTCGTTCCACTGAGCGTCAGACCCCGTAGAAAAGATCAAAGGATC
TTCTTGAGATCCTTTTTTTCTGCGCGTAATCTGCTGCTTGCAAACAAAAAAACCACCGCTACCAGCGGTG
GTTTGTTTGCCGGATCAAGAGCTACCAACTCTTTTTCCGAAGGTAACTGGCTTCAGCAGAGCGCAGATAC
CAAATACTGTTCTTCTAGTGTAGCCGTAGTTAGGCCACCACTTCAAGAACTCTGTAGCACCGCCTACATA
CCTCGCTCTGCTAATCCTGTTACCAGTGGCTGCTGCCAGTGGCGATAAGTCGTGTCTTACCGGGTTGGAC
TCAAGACGATAGTTACCGGATAAGGCGCAGCGGTCGGGCTGAACGGGGGGTTCGTGCACACAGCCCAGCT
TGGAGCGAACGACCTACACCGAACTGAGATACCTACAGCGTGAGCTATGAGAAAGCGCCACGCTTCCCGA
AGGGAGAAAGGCGGACAGGTATCCGGTAAGCGGCAGGGTCGGAACAGGAGAGCGCACGAGGGAGCTTCCA
GGGGGAAACGCCTGGTATCTTTATAGTCCTGTCGGGTTTCGCCACCTCTGACTTGAGCGTCGATTTTTGT
GATGCTCGTCAGGGGGGCGGAGCCTATGGAAAAACGCCAGCAACGCGGCCTTTTTACGGTTCCTGGCCTT
TTGCTGGCCTTTTGCTCACATGT
